Addgene plasmid #229072: Sec61β-Flag-APEX2-SOPP3
Purpose: Expresse APEX2-SOPP3 in ER in mammalian cell
Depositing lab: Weijun Pan. Depositing organization: Shanghai Institute of Nutrition and Health, Chinese Academy of Sciences. Publication: Photoactivated SOPP3 enables APEX2-mediated proximity labeling with high spatio-temporal resolution in live cells. Qu D, Li Y, Liu Q, Cao B, Cao M, Lin X, Shen C, Zou P, Zhou H, Zhang W, Pan W. Cell Res. 2025 Feb;35(2):149-152. doi: 10.1038/s41422-024-01061-9. Epub 2024 Dec 10. PubMed 39653757.
Backbone
  Vector backbone: PCS2
  Vector type: Mammalian Expression
Growth in bacteria
  Bacterial resistance: Ampicillin, 100 μg/mL
  Growth temperature: 37°C
  Growth strain: DH5alpha
  Copy number: Unknown
Gene/Insert
  Gene/Insert name: Express APEX2-SOPP3 in the ER
  Species: H. sapiens (human)
  Entrez Gene: APEX2 (a.k.a. APE2, APEXL2, XTH2, ZGRF2)
  Promoter: CMV
  Cloning method: Other
  Sequencing primers: 5′ ATGCCTGGACCCGCAGCTAG
Terms and licenses: Academic/Nonprofit Terms; Industry Terms: Not Available to Industry
How to cite: Sec61β-Flag-APEX2-SOPP3 was a gift from Weijun Pan (Addgene plasmid # 229072 ; http://n2t.net/addgene:229072 ; RRID:Addgene_229072)
