[The description below was written by a language model from this plasmid's Addgene catalogue record and pLannotate feature annotations shown in this document.]
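Description:
Sec61β-Flag-APEX2-SOPP3 is a 5.5 kb mammalian expression plasmid built on the pCS2 backbone and designed to place an APEX2-SOPP3 fusion at the endoplasmic reticulum of mammalian cells. It is propagated in E. coli through a high-copy ColE1/pUC-type origin with ampicillin selection (AmpR under its own bla promoter). It also carries an f1 phage origin and remnants of the lac region (lac promoter/operator, CAP site, lacZα and lacI fragments) inherited from the parental cloning vector.

Expression is driven by the simian CMV IE94 enhancer/promoter typical of pCS2 and terminated by an SV40 polyadenylation signal. An SP6 promoter sits just upstream of the coding region, which in pCS2 vectors allows in vitro transcription of sense RNA, and T7 (partial) and T3 promoters lie downstream in the opposite orientation. The open reading frame is a single in-frame fusion. SEC61B, a tail-anchored subunit of the Sec61 translocon, acts as the ER-targeting module. It is followed by a FLAG epitope (annotated as a short fragment of 3xFLAG) for detection, then the APEX2 peroxidase, then SOPP3. The annotation tool matches the peroxidase segment to pea ascorbate peroxidase APX1, which fits the engineered plant-derived APEX2 enzyme. The catalogue link to the human APEX2 nuclease gene therefore appears to be a name collision. SOPP3 is a flavin-binding protein derived from Arabidopsis thaliana.

According to the associated publication title, photoactivation of SOPP3 enables APEX2-mediated proximity labeling with high spatio-temporal resolution in live cells. This construct provides the ER-localized version of that tool.
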