Features (pLannotate 1.2.2; 18 found; start..end, strand, type, name):
    891..909     +  promoter       SP6 promoter: promoter for bacteriophage SP6 RNA polymerase
    941..1231    +  CDS            SEC61B: SC61B_CANLF - Experimental evidence at protein level: Swiss-Prot protein existence level 1. Component of SEC61 channel-forming translocon complex that mediates transport of signal peptide-containing precursor polypeptides across the endoplasmic reticulum (ER) (PubMed:8107851). Component of a ribosome-associated ER translocon complex involved in multi-pass membrane protein transport into the ER membrane and biogenesis (By similarity). The SEC61 channel cooperates with the translocating protein TRAM1 to import nascent proteins into the ER (By similarity). Required for PKD1/Polycystin-1 biogenesi
   1237..1260    +  CDS            3xFLAG (fragment): three tandem FLAG® epitope tags, followed by an enterokinase cleavage site
   1268..2014    +  CDS            APX1: APX1_PEA - Also known as APPX1. Experimental evidence at protein level: Swiss-Prot protein existence level 1. Plays a key role in hydrogen peroxide removal. From Pisum sativum (Garden pea).
   2042..2359    +  CDS            SOPP3: SOPP3 is a basic (constitutively fluorescent) cyan fluorescent protein published in 2017, derived from Arabidopsis thaliana. It requires the cofactor flavin for fluorescence.
   2378..2395    -  promoter       T7 promoter (fragment): promoter for bacteriophage T7 RNA polymerase
   2400..2534    -  polyA_signal   SV40 poly(A) signal: SV40 polyadenylation signal
   2647..2665    -  promoter       T3 promoter: promoter for bacteriophage T3 RNA polymerase
   2710..2726    -  protein_bind   lac operator: The lac repressor binds to the lac operator to inhibit transcription in E. coli. This inhibition can be relieved by adding lactose or isopropyl-β-D-thiogalactopyranoside (IPTG). lac repressor encoded by lacI
   2734..2764    -  promoter       lac promoter: promoter for the E. coli lac operon
   2779..2800    -  protein_bind   CAP binding site: CAP binding activates transcription in the presence of cAMP. E. coli catabolite activator protein
   2813..2905    -  CDS            lacI (fragment): lac repressor; lacI; The lac repressor binds to the lac operator to inhibit transcription in E. coli. This inhibition can be relieved by adding lactose or isopropyl-β-D-thiogalactopyranoside (IPTG).
   3088..3676    -  rep_origin     ori: high-copy-number ColE1/pMB1/pBR322/pUC origin of replication
   3847..4707    -  CDS            AmpR: β-lactamase; bla; confers resistance to ampicillin, carbenicillin, and related antibiotics
   4708..4812    -  promoter       AmpR promoter: bla
   4865..5293    -  rep_origin     f1 ori (sequence partly withheld): f1 bacteriophage origin of replication; arrow indicates direction of (+) strand synthesis
   5298..5364    -  CDS            lacZα (fragment): LacZα fragment of β-galactosidase; lacZ fragment
   5371..856     +  promoter       CMV IE94 promoter (across the origin): enhancer/promoter region of simian cytomegalovirus major immediate early transcription unit IE94
>Addgene plasmid #229072 | Sec61β-Flag-APEX2-SOPP3 | addgene full sequence | sequence record 460062 | Addgene NGS Result
CAATTCAATATGGCGGACTTGGCACCATGCCAATTCAATATGGCGGACCTGGCACTGTGCCAACTGGGGA
GGGGTCTACTTGGCACGGTGCCAAGTTTGAGGAGGGGTCTTGGCCCTGTGCCAAGTCCGCCATATTGAAT
TGGCATGGTGCCAATAATGGCGGCCATATTGGCTATATGCCAGGATCAATATATAGGCAATATCCAATAT
GGCCCTATGCCAATATGGCTATTGGCCAGGTTCAATACTATGTATTGGCCCTATGCCATATAGTATTCCA
TATATGGGTTTTCCTATTGACGTAGATAGCCCCTCCCAATGGGCGGTCCCATATACCATATATGGGGCTT
CCTAATACCGCCCATAGCCACTCCCCCATTGACGTCAATGGTCTCTATATATGGTCTTTCCTATTGACGT
CATATGGGCGGTCCTATTGACGTATATGGCGCCTCCCCCATTGACGTCAATTACGGTAAATGGCCCGCCT
GGCTCAATGCCCATTGACGTCAATAGGACCACCCACCATTGACGTCAATGGGATGGCTCATTGCCCATTC
ATATCCGTTCTCACGCCCCCTATTGACGTCAATGACGGTAAATGGCCCACTTGGCAGTACATCAATATCT
ATTAATAGTAACTTGGCAAGTACATTACTATTGGAAGTACGCCAGGGTACATTGGCAGTACTCCCATTGA
CGTCAATGGCGGTAAATGGCCCGCGATGGCTGCCAAGTACATCCCCATTGACGTCAATGGGGAGGGGCAA
TGACGCAAATGGGCGTTCCATTGACGTAAATGGGCGGTAGGCGTGCCTAATGGGAGGTCTATATAAGCAA
TGCTCGTTTAGGGAACCGCCATTCTGCCTGGGGACGTCGGAGCAAGCTTGATTTAGGTGACACTATAGAA
TACAAGCTACTTGTTCTTTTTGCAGGATCCATGCCTGGACCCGCAGCTAGTGCAACAAATGTTGGTGCCT
CCAGCCGTTCCCCCAGTAAGACGGTGGCTCCCCGCACTGCTGGTACCTCAGCCAGACAAAGGAAAGCCAC
AAGCAGCAGTGCACGCAGCGGAGGCAGATCCACAGCTTCTGCAGGCACAGGAGGAATGTGGCGCTTTTAC
ACTGAAGATTCACCAGGGCTTAAAGTTGGCCCAGTTCCAGTTTTGGTGATGAGTCTGCTGTTTATCGCAT
CTGTCTTCATGCTGCACATCTGGGGAAAGTACACCCGCTCCGCTAGCGACTACAAGGATGACGATGACAA
AGAATTCGGGAAATCATACCCAACAGTGTCCGCAGACTACCAGGATGCCGTGGAGAAAGCCAAGAAGAAG
CTGAGAGGGTTTATCGCAGAAAAGAGGTGCGCACCTCTGATGCTGAGACTGGCTTTCCACAGCGCAGGCA
CCTTTGACAAGGGAACCAAAACAGGCGGACCCTTTGGAACAATCAAGCACCCTGCTGAACTGGCACATAG
TGCCAACAATGGGCTGGACATCGCCGTGCGGCTGCTGGAACCTCTGAAAGCAGAGTTCCCAATTCTGTCC
TACGCCGATTTTTATCAGCTGGCAGGAGTGGTCGCTGTGGAGGTCACTGGGGGCCCCAAGGTGCCTTTCC
ACCCAGGACGGGAGGACAAACCAGAACCACCTCCAGAGGGGCGCCTGCCAGATCCGACAAAGGGCTCCGA
CCATCTGCGAGATGTGTTTGGGAAAGCTATGGGCCTGACTGACCAGGATATCGTCGCACTGTCTGGAGGG
CACACCATTGGCGCCGCTCATAAGGAAAGGTCAGGCTTCGAGGGACCCTGGACAAGCAACCCCCTGATTT
TCGACAATTCTTACTTTACTGAACTGCTGAGTGGAGAGAAGGAAGGGCTGCTGCAGCTGCCCAGCGACAA
AGCCCTGCTGTCCGATCCCGTGTTCAGACCTCTGGTCGATAAGTATGCAGCCGACGAGGATGCTTTTTTC
GCAGATTACGCAGAAGCACATCAGAAGCTGTCAGAACTGGGATTTGCCGACGCCACCGGTGGCGGTGGCG
GATCGACTAGTATGGAGAAAAGTTTCGTGATAACTGATCCACGGCTGCCAGACAATCCCATCATCTTCGC
ATCCGATGGCTTCCTGGAGCTGACCGAGTATTCCAGAGAGGAGATCCTGGGCCGCAATGGCCGCTTTCTG
CAGGGACCAGAGACAGACCAGGCCACAGTGCAGAAGATTCGCGATGCCATTAGAGATCAGCGCGAGATTA
CCGTGCAGCTGATAAACTACACAAAAAGCGGGAAGAAATTCTTGAACCTCCTGAACCTCCAGCCCATTAG
GGACCAGAAGGGTGAGCTCCAGGCTTTCATCGGAGTGGTGCTGGATGGATAGCTCGAGCCTCTAGAACTA
TAGTGAGTCGTATTACGTAGATCCAGACATGATAAGATACATTGATGAGTTTGGACAAACCACAACTAGA
ATGCAGTGAAAAAAATGCTTTATTTGTGAAATTTGTGATGCTATTGCTTTATTTGTAACCATTATAAGCT
GCAATAAACAAGTTAACAACAACAATTGCATTCATTTTATGTTTCAGGTTCAGGGGGAGGTGTGGGAGGT
TTTTTAATTCGCGGCCGCGGCGCCAATGCATTGGGCCCGGTACCCAGCTTTTGTTCCCTTTAGTGAGGGT
TAATTGCGCGCTTGGCGTAATCATGGTCATAGCTGTTTCCTGTGTGAAATTGTTATCCGCTCACAATTCC
ACACAACATACGAGCCGGGAGCATAAAGTGTAAAGCCTGGGGTGCCTAATGAGTGAGCTAACTCACATTA
ATTGCGTTGCGCTCACTGCCCGCTTTCCAGTCGGGAAACCTGTCGTGCCAGCTGCATTAATGAATCGGCC
AACGCGCGGGGAGAGGCGGTTTGCGTATTGGGCGCTCTTCCGCTTCCTCGCTCACTGACTCGCTGCGCTC
GGTCGTTCGGCTGCGGCGAGCGGTATCAGCTCACTCAAAGGCGGTAATACGGTTATCCACAGAATCAGGG
GATAACGCAGGAAAGAACATGTGAGCAAAAGGCCAGCAAAAGGCCAGGAACCGTAAAAAGGCCGCGTTGC
TGGCGTTTTTCCATAGGCTCCGCCCCCCTGACGAGCATCACAAAAATCGACGCTCAAGTCAGAGGTGGCG
AAACCCGACAGGACTATAAAGATACCAGGCGTTTCCCCCTGGAAGCTCCCTCGTGCGCTCTCCTGTTCCG
ACCCTGCCGCTTACCGGATACCTGTCCGCCTTTCTCCCTTCGGGAAGCGTGGCGCTTTCTCATAGCTCAC
GCTGTAGGTATCTCAGTTCGGTGTAGGTCGTTCGCTCCAAGCTGGGCTGTGTGCACGAACCCCCCGTTCA
GCCCGACCGCTGCGCCTTATCCGGTAACTATCGTCTTGAGTCCAACCCGGTAAGACACGACTTATCGCCA
CTGGCAGCAGCCACTGGTAACAGGATTAGCAGAGCGAGGTATGTAGGCGGTGCTACAGAGTTCTTGAAGT
GGTGGCCTAACTACGGCTACACTAGAAGAACAGTATTTGGTATCTGCGCTCTGCTGAAGCCAGTTACCTT
CGGAAAAAGAGTTGGTAGCTCTTGATCCGGCAAACAAACCACCGCTGGTAGCGGTGGTTTTTTTGTTTGC
AAGCAGCAGATTACGCGCAGAAAAAAAGGATCTCAAGAAGATCCTTTGATCTTTTCTACGGGGTCTGACG
CTCAGTGGAACGAAAACTCACGTTAAGGGATTTTGGTCATGAGATTATCAAAAAGGATCTTCACCTAGAT
CCTTTTAAATTAAAAATGAAGTTTTAAATCAATCTAAAGTATATATGAGTAAACTTGGTCTGACAGTTAC
CAATGCTTAATCAGTGAGGCACCTATCTCAGCGATCTGTCTATTTCGTTCATCCATAGTTGCCTGACTCC
CCGTCGTGTAGATAACTACGATACGGGAGGGCTTACCATCTGGCCCCAGTGCTGCAATGATACCGCGAGA
CCCACGCTCACCGGCTCCAGATTTATCAGCAATAAACCAGCCAGCCGGAAGGGCCGAGCGCAGAAGTGGT
CCTGCAACTTTATCCGCCTCCATCCAGTCTATTAATTGTTGCCGGGAAGCTAGAGTAAGTAGTTCGCCAG
TTAATAGTTTGCGCAACGTTGTTGCCATTGCTACAGGCATCGTGGTGTCACGCTCGTCGTTTGGTATGGC
TTCATTCAGCTCCGGTTCCCAACGATCAAGGCGAGTTACATGATCCCCCATGTTGTGCAAAAAAGCGGTT
AGCTCCTTCGGTCCTCCGATCGTTGTCAGAAGTAAGTTGGCCGCAGTGTTATCACTCATGGTTATGGCAG
CACTGCATAATTCTCTTACTGTCATGCCATCCGTAAGATGCTTTTCTGTGACTGGTGAGTACTCAACCAA
GTCATTCTGAGAATAGTGTATGCGGCGACCGAGTTGCTCTTGCCCGGCGTCAATACGGGATAATACCGCG
CCACATAGCAGAACTTTAAAAGTGCTCATCATTGGAAAACGTTCTTCGGGGCGAAAACTCTCAAGGATCT
TACCGCTGTTGAGATCCAGTTCGATGTAACCCACTCGTGCACCCAACTGATCTTCAGCATCTTTTACTTT
CACCAGCGTTTCTGGGTGAGCAAAAACAGGAAGGCAAAATGCCGCAAAAAAGGGAATAAGGGCGACACGG
AAATGTTGAATACTCATACTCTTCCTTTTTCAATATTATTGAAGCATTTATCAGGGTTATTGTCTCATGA
GCGGATACATATTTGAATGTATTTAGAAAAATAAACAAATAGGGGTTCCGCGCACATTTCCCCGAAAAGT
GCCACCTAAATTGTAAGCGTTAATATTTTGTTAAAATTCGCGTTAAATTTTTGTTAAATCAGCTCATTTT
TTAACCAATAGGCCGAAATCGGCAAAATCCCTTATAAATCAAAAGAATAGACCGAGATAGGGT
[37 nt withheld, positions 4964-5000]
AAAGAACGTGGACTCCAACGTCAAAGG
[49 nt withheld, positions 5028-5076]
T
[91 nt withheld, positions 5078-5168]
G
[124 nt withheld, positions 5170-5293]
CCCATTCGCCATTCAGGCTGCGCAACTGTTGGGAAGGGCGATCGGTGCGGGCCTCTTCGCTATTACGCCA
GTCGACCGCCAATTCAATATGGCGTATATGGACTCATGCCAATTCAATATGGTGGATCTGGACCTGTGCC
AATTCAATATGGCGTATATGGACTCGTGCCAATTCAATATGGTGGATCTGGACCCCAGC
